>Addgene plasmid #180364 | pSIN-Arkadia-gRNA3 | addgene full sequence | sequence record 364051 | Addgene NGS Result
GGCATCGTGGTGTCACGCTCGTCGTTTGGTATGGCTTCATTCAGCTCCGGTTCCCAACGATCAAGGCGAG
TTACATGATCCCCCATGTTGTGCAAAAAAGCGGTTAGCTCCTTCGGTCCTCCGATCGTTGTCAGAAGTAA
GTTGGCCGCAGTGTTATCACTCATGGTTATGGCAGCACTGCATAATTCTCTTACTGTCATGCCATCCGTA
AGATGCTTTTCTGTGACTGGTGAGTACTCAACCAAGTCATTCTGAGAATAGTGTATGCGGCGACCGAGTT
GCTCTTGCCCGGCGTCAACACGGGATAATACCGCGCCACATAGCAGAACTTTAAAAGTGCTCATCATTGG
AAAACGTTCTTCGGGGCGAAAACTCTCAAGGATCTTACCGCTGTTGAGATCCAGTTCGATGTAACCCACT
CGTGCACCCAACTGATCTTCAGCATCTTTTACTTTCACCAGCGTTTCTGGGTGAGCAAAAACAGGAAGGC
AAAATGCCGCAAAAAAGGGAATAAGGGCGACACGGAAATGTTGAATACTCATACTCTTCCTTTTTCAATA
TTATTGAAGCATTTATCAGGGTTATTGTCTCATGAGCGGATACATATTTGAATGTATTTAGAAAAATAAA
CAAATAGGGGTTCCGCGCACATTTCCCCGAAAAGTGCCACCTGACGTCTAAGAAACCATTATTATCATGA
CATTAACCTATAAAAATAGGCGTATCACGAGGCCCTTTCGTGTTCAAGAATTAGCTTGGCCATTGCATAC
GTTGTATCCATATCATAATATGTACATTTATATTGGCTCATGTCCAACATTACCGCCATGTTGACATTGA
TTATTGACTAGTTATTAATAGTAATCAATTACGGGGTCATTAGTTCATAGCCCATATATGGAGTTCCGCG
TTACATAACTTACGGTAAATGGCCCGCCTGGCTGACCGCCCAACGACCCCCGCCCATTGACGTCAATAAT
GACGTATGTTCCCATAGTAACGCCAATAGGGACTTTCCATTGACGTCAATGGGTGGAGTATTTACGGTAA
ACTGCCCACTTGGCAGTACATCAAGTGTATCATATGCCAAGTACGCCCCCTATTGACGTCAATGACGGTA
AATGGCCCGCCTGGCATTATGCCCAGTACATGACCTTATGGGACTTTCCTACTTGGCAGTACATCTACGT
ATTAGTCATCGCTATTACCATGGTGATGCGGTTTTGGCAGTACATCAATGGGCGTGGATAGCGGTTTGAC
TCACGGGGATTTCCAAGTCTCCACCCCATTGACGTCAATGGGAGTTTGTTTTGGCACCAAAATCAACGGG
ACTTTCCAAAATGTCGTAACAACTCCGCCCCATTGACGCAAATGGGCGGTAGGCGTGTACGGTGGGAGGT
CTATATAAGCAGAGCTCAATAAAAGAGCCCACAACCCCTCACTCGGCGCGCCAGTCCTCCGATAGACTGC
GTCGCCCGGGTACCCGTATTCCCAATAAAGCCTCTTGCTGTTTGCATCCGAATCGTGGTCTCGCTGTTCC
TTGGGAGGGTCTCCTCTGAGTGATTGACTACCCACGACGGGGGTCTTTCATTTGGGGGCTCGTCCGGGAT
TTGGAGACCCCTGCCCAGGGACCACCGACCCACCACCGGGAGGTAAGCTGGCCAGCAACTTATCTGTGTC
TGTCCGATTGTCTAGTGTCTATGTTTGATGTTATGCGCCTGCGTCTGTACTAGTTAGCTAACTAGCTCTG
TATCTGGCGGACCCGTGGTGGAACTGACGAGTTCTGAACACCCGGCCGCAACCCTGGGAGACGTCCCAGG
GACTTTGGGGGCCGTTTTTGTGGCCCGACCTGAGGAAGGGAGTCGATGTGGAATCCGACCCCGTCAGGAT
ATGTGGTTCTGGTAGGAGACGAGAACCTAAAACAGTTCCCGCCTCCGTCTGAATTTTTGCTTTCGGTTTG
GAACCGAAGCCGCGCGTCTTGTCTGCTGCAGCGCTGCAGCATCGTTCTGTGTTGTCTCTGTCTGACTGTG
TTTCTGTATTTGTCTGAAAATTAGGGCCAGACTGTTACCACTCCCTTAAGTTTGACCTTAGGTCACTGGA
AAGATGTCGAGCGGATCGCTCACAACCAGTCGGTAGATGTCAAGAAGAGACGTTGGTTACCTTCTGCTCT
GCAGAATGGCCAACCTTTAACGTCGGATGGCCGCGAGACGGCACCTTTAACCGAGACCTCATCACCCAGG
TTAAGATCAAGGTCTTTTCACCTGGCCCGCATGGACACCCAGACCAGGTCCCCTACATCGTGACCTGGGA
AGCCTTGGCTTTTGACCCCCCTCCCTGGGTCAAGCCCTTTGTACACCCTAAGCCTCCGCCTCCTCTTCCT
CCATCCGCCCCGTCTCTCCCCCTTGAACCTCCTCGTTCGACCCCGCCTCGATCCTCCCTTTATCCAGCCC
TCACTCCTTCTCTAGGCGCCGGAATTGAAGATCTTTAATTAACGATCTATCGATTCTAGATCTAGAGAGG
GCCTATTTCCCATGATTCCTTCATATTTGCATATACGATACAAGGCTGTTAGAGAGATAATTAGAATTAA
TTTGACTGTAAACACAAAGATATTAGTACAAAATACGTGACGTAGAAAGTAATAATTTCTTGGGTAGTTT
GCAGTTTTAAAATTATGTTTTAAAATGGACTATCATATGCTTACCGTAACTTGAAAGTATTTCGATTTCT
TGGCTTTATATATCTTGTGGAAAGGACGAAACACCGCATAGGATGCACCCAAACTAGTTTTAGAGCTAGA
AATAGCAAGTTAAAATAAGGCTAGTCCGTTATCAACTTGAAAAAGTGGCACCGAGTCGGTGCTTTTTTGA
ATTTAGATCTTGAGACAAGGTGCCGGGCCGGGAATTCGGCGAATTGGGCCCGACGTCGCATGCTCCCGGC
CCCTCGAGTGGCTCCGGTGCCCGTCAGTGGGCAGAGCGCACATCGCCCACAGTCCCCGAGAAGTTGGGGG
GAGGGGTCGGCAATTGAACCGGTGCCTAGAGAAGGTGGCGCGGGGTAAACTGGGAAAGTGATGTCGTGTA
CTGGCTCCGCCTTTTTCCCGAGGGTGGGGGAGAACCGTATATAAGTGCAGTAGTCGCCGTGAACGTTCTT
TTTCGCAACGGGTTTGCCGCCAGAACACAGGTGTCGTGACGCGGCCACCATGAACCCAGCCATCAGCGTC
GCTCTCCTGCTCTCAGTCTTGCAGGTGTCCCGAGGGCAGAAGGTGACCAGCCTGACAGCCTGCCTGGTGA
ACCAAAACCTTCGCCTGGACTGCCGCCATGAGAATAACACCAAGGATAACTCCATCCAGCATGAGTTCAG
CCTGACCCGAGAGAAGAGGAAGCACGTGCTCTCAGGCACCCTCGGGATACCCGAGCACACGTACCGCTCC
CGCGTCACCCTCTCCAACCAGCCCTATATCAAGGTCCTTACCCTAGCCAACTTCACCACCAAGGATGAGG
GCGACTACTTTTGTGAGCTTCGAGTCTCGGGCGCGAATCCCATGAGCTCCAATAAAAGTATCAGTGTGTA
TAGAGACAAACTGGTCAAGTGTGGCGGCATAAGCCTGCTGGTTCAGAACACATCCTGGATGCTGCTGCTG
CTGCTTTCCCTCTCCCTCCTCCAAGCCCTGGACTTCATTTCTCTGGGCAGCGGCGCCACCAACTTCAGCC
TGCTGAAGCAGGCCGGCGACGTGGAGGAGAACCCCGGCCCCATGATTGAACAAGATGGATTGCACGCAGG
TTCTCCGGCCGCTTGGGTGGAGAGGCTATTCGGCTATGACTGGGCACAACAGACAATCGGCTGCTCTGAT
GCCGCCGTGTTCCGGCTGTCAGCGCAGGGGCGCCCGGTTCTTTTTGTCAAGACCGACCTGTCCGGTGCCC
TGAATGAACTGCAGGACGAGGCAGCGCGGCTATCGTGGCTGGCCACGACGGGCGTTCCTTGCGCAGCTGT
GCTCGACGTTGTCACTGAAGCGGGAAGGGACTGGCTGCTATTGGGCGAAGTGCCGGGGCAGGATCTCCTG
TCATCTCACCTTGCTCCTGCCGAGAAAGTATCCATCATGGCTGATGCAATGCGGCGGCTGCATACGCTTG
ATCCGGCTACCTGCCCATTCGACCACCAAGCGAAACATCGCATCGAGCGAGCACGTACTCGGATGGAAGC
CGGTCTTGTCGATCAGGATGATCTGGACGAAGAGCATCAGGGGCTCGCGCCAGCCGAACTGTTCGCCAGG
CTCAAGGCGCGCATGCCCGACGGCGAGGATCTCGTCGTGACCCATGGCGATGCCTGCTTGCCGAATATCA
TGGTGGAAAATGGCCGCTTTTCTGGATTCATCGACTGTGGCCGGCTGGGTGTGGCGGACCGCTATCAGGA
CATAGCGTTGGCTACCCGTGATATTGCTGAAGAGCTTGGCGGCGAATGGGCTGACCGCTTCCTCGTGCTT
TACGGTATCGCCGCTCCCGATTCGCAGCGCATCGCCTTCTATCGCCTTCTTGACGAGTTCTTCTGATTAG
ATATCATCAGTGGTCCAGGCTCTAGTTTTGACTCAACAATATCACCAGCTGAAGCCTATAGAGTACGAGC
CATAGATAAAATAAAAGATTTTATTTAGTCTCCAGAAAAAGGGGGGAATGAAAGACCCCACCTGTAGGTT
TGGCAAGCTAGCTTAAGTAACGCCATTTTGCAAGGCATGGAAAAATACATAACTGAGAATAGAGAAGTTC
AGATCAAGGTCAGGAACAGATGGAACAGGGTCGACCCTAGAGAACCATCAGATGTTTCCAGGGTGCCCCA
AGGACCTGAAATGACCCTGTGCCTTATTTGAACTAACCAATCAGTTCGCTTCTCGCTTCTGTTCGCGCGC
TTCTGCTCCCCGAGCTCAATAAAAGAGCCCACAACCCCTCACTCGGGGCGCCAGTCCTCCGATTGACTGA
GTCGCCCGGGTACCCGTGTATCCAATAAACCCTCTTGCAGTTGCATCCGACTTGTGGTCTCGCTGTTCCT
TGGGAGGGTCTCCTCTGAGTGATTGACTACCCGTCAGCGGGGGTCTTTCATTTGGGGGCTCGTCCGGGAT
CGGGAGACCCCTGCCCAGGGACCACCGACCCACCACCGGGAGGTAAGCTGGCTGCCTCGCGCGTTTCGGT
GATGACGGTGAAAACCTCTGACACATGCAGCTCCCGGAGACGGTCACAGCTTGTCTGTAAGCGGATGCCG
GGAGCAGACAAGCCCGTCAGGGCGCGTCAGCGGGTGTTGGCGGGTGTCGGGGCGCAGCCATGACCCAGTC
ACGTAGCGATAGCGGAGTGTAGATCCGGCTGTGGAATGTGTGTCAGTTAGGGTGTGGAAAGTCCCCAGGC
TCCCCAGCAGGCAGAAGTATGCAAAGCATGCATCTCAATTAGTCAGCAACCAGGTGTGGAAAGTCCCCAG
GCTCCCCAGCAGGCAGAAGTATGCAAAGCATGCATCTCAATTAGTCAGCAACCATAGTCCCGCCCCTAAC
TCCGCCCATCCCGCCCCTAACTCCGCCCAGTTCCGCCCATTCTCCGCCCCATGGCTGACTAATTTTTTTT
ATTTATGCAGAGGCCGAGGCCGCCTCGGCCTCTGAGCTATTCCAGAAGTAGTGAGGAGGCTTTTTTGGAG
GCCTAGGCTTTTGCAAAAAGCTTACTGGCTTAACTATGCGGCATCAGAGCAGATTGTACTGAGAGTGCAC
CATATGCGGTGTGAAATACCGCACAGATGCGTAAGGAGAAAATACCGCATCAGGCGCTCTTCCGCTTCCT
CGCTCACTGACTCGCTGCGCTCGGTCGTTCGGCTGCGGCGAGCGGTATCAGCTCACTCAAAGGCGGTAAT
ACGGTTATCCACAGAATCAGGGGATAACGCAGGAAAGAACATGTGAGCAAAAGGCCAGCAAAAGGCCAGG
AACCGTAAAAAGGCCGCGTTGCTGGCGTTTTTCCATAGGCTCCGCCCCCCTGACGAGCATCACAAAAATC
GACGCTCAAGTCAGAGGTGGCGAAACCCGACAGGACTATAAAGATACCAGGCGTTTCCCCCTGGAAGCTC
CCTCGTGCGCTCTCCTGTTCCGACCCTGCCGCTTACCGGATACCTGTCCGCCTTTCTCCCTTCGGGAAGC
GTGGCGCTTTCTCATAGCTCACGCTGTAGGTATCTCAGTTCGGTGTAGGTCGTTCGCTCCAAGCTGGGCT
GTGTGCACGAACCCCCCGTTCAGCCCGACCGCTGCGCCTTATCCGGTAACTATCGTCTTGAGTCCAACCC
GGTAAGACACGACTTATCGCCACTGGCAGCAGCCACTGGTAACAGGATTAGCAGAGCGAGGTATGTAGGC
GGTGCTACAGAGTTCTTGAAGTGGTGGCCTAACTACGGCTACACTAGAAGGACAGTATTTGGTATCTGCG
CTCTGCTGAAGCCAGTTACCTTCGGAAAAAGAGTTGGTAGCTCTTGATCCGGCAAACAAACCACCGCTGG
TAGCGGTGGTTTTTTTGTTTGCAAGCAGCAGATTACGCGCAGAAAAAAAGGATCTCAAGAAGATCCTTTG
ATCTTTTCTACGGGGTCTGACGCTCAGTGGAACGAAAACTCACGTTAAGGGATTTTGGTCATGAGATTAT
CAAAAAGGATCTTCACCTAGATCCTTTTAAATTAAAAATGAAGTTTTAAATCAATCTAAAGTATATATGA
GTAAACTTGGTCTGACAGTTACCAATGCTTAATCAGTGAGGCACCTATCTCAGCGATCTGTCTATTTCGT
TCATCCATAGTTGCCTGACTCCCCGTCGTGTAGATAACTACGATACGGGAGGGCTTACCATCTGGCCCCA
GTGCTGCAATGATACCGCGAGACCCACGCTCACCGGCTCCAGATTTATCAGCAATAAACCAGCCAGCCGG
AAGGGCCGAGCGCAGAAGTGGTCCTGCAACTTTATCCGCCTCCATCCAGTCTATTAATTGTTGCCGGGAA
GCTAGAGTAAGTAGTTCGCCAGTTAATAGTTTGCGCAACGTTGTTGCCATTGCTGCA
Features (pLannotate 1.2.2; 19 found; start..end, strand, type, name):
    543..647     -  promoter       AmpR promoter: bla
    833..1212    +  enhancer       CMV enhancer: human cytomegalovirus immediate early enhancer
   1213..1416    +  promoter       CMV promoter: human cytomegalovirus (CMV) immediate early promoter
   1417..1592    +  LTR            5' LTR (truncated): truncated long terminal repeat from Moloney murine sarcoma virus
   1714..1988    +  misc_feature   MESV Ψ (fragment): packaging signal of murine embryonic stem cell virus
   2055..2470    +  CDS            gag (truncated): truncated Moloney murine leukemia virus (MMLV) gag gene lacking the start codon
   2517..2757    +  promoter       U6 promoter: RNA polymerase III promoter for human U6 snRNA
   2787..2862    +  misc_RNA       gRNA scaffold: guide RNA scaffold for the Streptococcus pyogenes CRISPR/Cas9 system
   2969..3180    +  promoter       EF-1α core promoter: core promoter for human elongation factor EF-1α
   3200..3685    +  CDS            Thy1.1: mouse GPI-anchored cell surface glycoprotein of the immunoglobulin superfamily This allele of Thy1 is also known as CD90.1.
   3752..4543    +  CDS            neo: KKA2_KLEPN - Also known as kan, nptII. Experimental evidence at protein level: Swiss-Prot protein existence level 1. Resistance to kanamycin, neomycin, paromomycin, ribostamycin, butirosin and gentamicin B. From Klebsiella pneumoniae.
   4556..4625    +  CDS            env (fragment): murine leukemia virus gPr80 envelope polyprotein precursor; env; proteolytically cleaved into gp70SU and p15TM subunits
   4667..5092    +  LTR            3' LTR (ΔU3): self-inactivating 3' long terminal repeat (LTR) from Moloney murine leukemia virus
   5161..5201    +  CDS            rop (fragment): Rop protein, which maintains plasmids at low copy number; rop
   5303..5341    +  misc_feature   bom (fragment): basis of mobility region from pBR322
   5358..5687    +  promoter       SV40 promoter: SV40 enhancer and early promoter
   5693..5794    +  misc_feature   bom (fragment): basis of mobility region from pBR322
   5980..6568    -  rep_origin     ori: high-copy-number ColE1/pMB1/pBR322/pUC origin of replication
   6739..542     -  CDS            AmpR (across the origin): β-lactamase; bla; confers resistance to ampicillin, carbenicillin, and related antibiotics
