[The description below was written by a language model from this plasmid's Addgene catalogue record and pLannotate feature annotations shown in this document.]
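Description:
pSIN-Arkadia-gRNA3 is a self-inactivating gammaretroviral (MMLV-type) vector that delivers a CRISPR single guide RNA against the mouse Arkadia gene (Rnf111). It is built on the pSIN-U6-sgRNA-EF1as-Thy1.1-P2A-Neo backbone, in which BbsI sites in the backbone and 5′ LTR were mutated so that guide oligonucleotides could replace a BbsI-flanked filler; both sites were destroyed when the guide was cloned in. In bacteria the roughly 7.06 kb plasmid is maintained through a high-copy ColE1/pUC-type origin and selected with ampicillin via β-lactamase. Recombination-deficient strains are listed for propagation, consistent with the repeated LTR sequences.

The viral genome is transcribed in packaging cells from a CMV enhancer/promoter fused to a truncated 5′ LTR. This is followed by the Ψ packaging signal with a truncated gag region lacking its start codon, which promotes encapsidation of the RNA. Downstream, the human U6 Pol III promoter drives the Arkadia-targeting spacer fused to the Streptococcus pyogenes Cas9 guide scaffold. A separate short EF-1α core promoter expresses the surface marker Thy1.1 (CD90.1) linked by a P2A peptide to neomycin phosphotransferase, so transduced cells can be identified or sorted by antibody staining or selected with G418. The ΔU3 3′ LTR is copied to the 5′ end during reverse transcription, which silences LTR promoter activity in the integrated provirus and leaves only the internal promoters active.

The vector carries no Cas9, so the nuclease must be supplied by the target cells. The associated study concerns Arkadia–SKI/SnoN signalling in TGF-β-induced iTreg and Th17 differentiation, which suggests use for knocking out Arkadia in mouse T cells.
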