Addgene plasmid #180364: pSIN-Arkadia-gRNA3
Purpose: targeting mouse Arkadia gene
Depositing lab: Dan Littman. Depositing organization: NYU Grossman School of Medicine. Publication: Arkadia-SKI/SnoN signaling differentially regulates TGF-beta-induced iTreg and Th17 cell differentiation. Xu H, Wu L, Nguyen HH, Mesa KR, Raghavan V, Episkopou V, Littman DR. J Exp Med. 2021 Nov 1;218(11). pii: 212614. doi: 10.1084/jem.20210777. Epub 2021 Sep 2. PubMed 34473197.
Backbone
  Vector backbone: pSIN
  Backbone size w/o insert (bp): 7099
  Total vector size (bp): 7059
  Modifications to backbone: The retroviral sgRNA expression vector pSIN-U6-sgRNA-EF1as-Thy1.1-P2A-Neo was generated by mutating a pSIN vector backbone and the 5′ LTR to remove BbsI sites and assembling a hU6-BbsI-filler-BbsI-tracr EF1as-Thy1.1-P2A-Neo cassette downstream from the packaging signal
  Vector type: Mammalian Expression, Retroviral
Growth in bacteria
  Bacterial resistance: Ampicillin, 100 μg/mL
  Growth temperature: 37°C
  Growth strain: NEB Stable ; Stbl3
  Copy number: High Copy
Gene/Insert
  Gene/Insert name: Arkadia targeting gRNA (alt name: RNF111)
  gRNA/shRNA sequence: CATAGGATGCACCCAAACTA
  Species: M. musculus (mouse)
  Entrez Gene: Rnf111 (a.k.a. ARK, Arkadia)
  Promoter: human U6
  Cloning method: Restriction Enzyme; 5′ cloning site BbsI (destroyed during cloning); 3′ cloning site BbsI (destroyed during cloning)
  Sequencing primers: 5′ LKO.1-5'
Terms and licenses: Academic/Nonprofit Terms; Industry Terms: Not Available to Industry
How to cite: pSIN-Arkadia-gRNA3 was a gift from Dan Littman (Addgene plasmid # 180364 ; http://n2t.net/addgene:180364 ; RRID:Addgene_180364)
